Addgene plasmid #1414: pBabeHygro-GATA2-D377-415
Depositing lab: Gokhan Hotamisligil. Depositing organization: Harvard School of Public Health. Publication: Interaction between GATA and the C/EBP family of transcription factors is critical in GATA-mediated suppression of adipocyte differentiation. Tong Q, Tsai J, Tan G, Dalgin G, Hotamisligil GS. Mol Cell Biol 2005 Jan;25(2):706-15. 10.1128/MCB.25.2.706-715.2005 PubMed 15632071.
Backbone
  Vector backbone: pBabeHygro
  Backbone size w/o insert (bp): 5100
  Vector type: Mammalian Expression, Retroviral
Growth in bacteria
  Bacterial resistance: Ampicillin, 100 μg/mL
  Growth temperature: 37°C
  Growth strain: DH5alpha
  Copy number: High Copy
Gene/Insert
  Gene/Insert name: GATA-2 (alt name: GATA2)
  Species: H. sapiens (human)
  Insert size (bp): 2050
  Mutation: deleted amino acids 377 to 415
  GenBank ID: NM_032638
  Entrez Gene: GATA2 (a.k.a. DCML, IMD21, MONOMAC, NFE1B)
  Cloning method: Restriction Enzyme; 5′ cloning site SnaBI (not destroyed); 3′ cloning site SnaBI (not destroyed)
  Sequencing primers: 5′ pBABE 5'
Terms and licenses: Academic/Nonprofit Terms; Industry Terms: Not Available to Industry
How to cite: pBabeHygro-GATA2-D377-415 was a gift from Gokhan Hotamisligil (Addgene plasmid # 1414 ; http://n2t.net/addgene:1414 ; RRID:Addgene_1414)
