[The description below was written by a language model from this plasmid's Addgene catalogue record.]
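Description:
pBabeHygro-GATA2-D377-415 is a retroviral mammalian expression plasmid built on the pBabeHygro backbone (about 5.1 kb without insert). It is maintained in E. coli as a high-copy plasmid under ampicillin selection. No feature table accompanies the record, so individual elements are not itemised. pBabe-series vectors are generally Moloney murine leukaemia virus-derived constructs in which the long terminal repeats and a packaging signal flank the payload. The 5′ LTR drives expression of the cloned gene, and a separate internal promoter expresses the mammalian selection marker. As the backbone name indicates, that marker would be hygromycin resistance, although the record itself does not list a mammalian selection marker. When introduced into a packaging cell line, such vectors yield replication-defective virus that stably integrates the cassette into dividing target cells.

The insert is human GATA2 (GATA-2), approximately 2.05 kb, carrying an internal deletion that removes amino acids 377 to 415. It was cloned by restriction digestion into the SnaBI site, which is retained on both sides. Because a single enzyme was used, the cloning itself was non-directional. No epitope tag or reporter fusion is recorded. The associated publication examines how interaction between GATA factors and the C/EBP family of transcription factors underlies GATA-mediated suppression of adipocyte differentiation. The construct therefore most plausibly serves as a deletion mutant for mapping which regions of GATA2 are needed for that interaction or for its anti-adipogenic activity, by stable retroviral expression and comparison with wild-type protein. The record does not state which functional domain the deleted segment corresponds to.
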