>Addgene plasmid #1414 | pBabeHygro-GATA2-D377-415 | addgene partial sequence | sequence record 45072 | pBABE-5
TGGTGGTACGTAGGAATTCCGGGGCCGGAGCCGGGAGGGCCCGAGGCCGAGGCGCACTCTACCCCCAGCT
CCTACCCTGTAAGCCCCGCCAGCCTCCGGACGTGCTGTCCCTGGGCCCGTCGCCCTCGGGGCTCCCGCCG
GAACTCCTTCACTCTCAGAGGCCGAGTCCCTCCCCTCCCCACGGCTGCGTGTGGCCGTTGCCGTCTGCAC
CCAGACCCTGAGCCGCCGCCGCCGGCCATGGAGGTGGCGCCCGAGCAGCCGCGCTGGATGGCGCACCCGG
CCGTGCTGAATGCGCAGCACCCCGACTCACACCACCCGGGCCTGGCGCACAACTACATGGAACCCGCGCA
GCTGCTGCCTCCAGACGAGGTGGACGTCTTCTTCAATCACCTCGACTCGCAGGGCAACCCCTACTATGCC
AACCCCGCTCACGCGCGGGCGCGCGTCTCCTACAGCCCCGCGCACGCCCGCCTGACCGGAGGCCAGATGT
GCCGCCCACACTTGTTGCACAGCCCGGGTTTGCCCTGGCTGGACGGGGGCAAAGCAGCCCTCTCTGCCGC
TGCGGCCCACCACCACAACCCCTGGACCGTGAGCCCCTTCTCCAAGACGCCACTGCACCCCTCAGCTGCT
GGAGGCCCTGGAGGCCCACTCTCTGTGTACCCAGGGGCTGGGGGTGGGAGCGGGGGAGGCAGCGGGAGCT
CAGTGGCCTCCCTCACCCCTACAGCAGCCCACTCTGGCTCCCACCTTTTCGGCTTCCCACCCACGCCACC
CAAAGAAGTGTCTCCTGACCCTAGCACCACGGGGGCTGCGTCTCCAGCCTCATCTTCCGCGG
