>Addgene plasmid #1414 | pBabeHygro-GATA2-D377-415 | addgene partial sequence | sequence record 55536 | pBabe3 5'-ACCCTAACTGACACACATTCC-3'
TGGCGATTCCTGCAGGACCGCCCGTGATTGTCTCTGCCCTCCAGGGCCTGGCCCGTCAAAGCAGGCACCA
GCTCACCCTCCCTGGGCCGTGGCCACTCTGGCTTTGGCTCAGCCCAGCCTGGAGTTCGGCTATTTCAGAG
AGGGAAGCCAGAGGAGAAGAGGGTGCAGGCTGAGGTCCCCACAAATCTGCCCCCAGAGCCCTGGCAAGTG
GACCCGCCAATCCCGAGGAAGAACCGGAGGACTTGGGACAGCTCAGACCACCAAGTCTCCAAGTCCTTGT
TAGAAACAAGAGCAAAATAAATTATTTTTGCCTAATCCTTTTTCCTTCTAAAAATGGTTGCCTTCGTCTG
TCCCGTCCCCTCCTTTTCTCTACATAAAGTTGTCCTTGTTGTTCTCCAAACAACTGTCCATGCAGGAAAC
CCCACCTGGGCAGCGGTCAGGTGCGGAGGCAGCCTCTCAGCGGTGGGGAACATTCACAGTAACTGCTGGC
AGGCTGCTGGGCGCCCTCCAGGAGAGGGGGTGCTGGGCCGAGCCGGGCTGGCAGGAGTGGTGTCGGCCTT
CGGGAAATGCTGGGCTGCTAAGGGTTTGGTCCACCCATCCCGGGAGTGCCCGGTCCTCGACGTCCATCTG
TTCCCTAGCCCATGGCGGTCACCATGCTGGACGGGTGGGGGTGGCCGAAGGAGAGGCTGGAGGAGGGGTG
GATGGGCGTCGGAGTGGGCAGGATGTGTCCGGAGTGGCTGAAGGGCGGGAGGTGGCCCACAGGTGCCATG
TGTCCAGCCAGGGCAGCTGCACTGAAGGGGGATGACTTCTCCTGAACATTGTGC
