>Addgene plasmid #1414 | pBabeHygro-GATA2-D377-415 | addgene partial sequence | sequence record 59676 | mGATA2-F1 5'-CTACCTGTGCAATGCCTGTG
CGACCACTCATCAAGCCCAAGCGAAGACTGTCGGCCGCCAGAAGAGCCGGCACCTGTTGTGCAAATTGTC
AGACGACAACCACCACCTTATGGCGCCGAAACGCCAACGGGGACCCTGTCTGCAACGCCTGTGGCCTCTA
CTACAAGCTGCACAATGTTCAGGAGAAGTCATCCCCCTTCAGTGCAGCTGCCCTGGCTGGACACATGGCA
CCTGTGGGCCACCTCCCGCCCTTCAGCCACTCCGGACACATCCTGCCCACTCCGACGCCCATCCACCCCT
CCTCCAGCCTCTCCTTCGGCCACCCCCACCCGTCCAGCATGGTGACCGCCATGGGCTAGGGAACAGATGG
ACGTCGAGGACCGGGCACTCCCGGGATGGGTGGACCAAACCCTTAGCAGCCCAGCATTTCCCGAAGGCCG
ACACCACTCCTGCCAGCCCGGCTCGGCCCAGCACCCCCTCTCCTGGAGGGCGCCCAGCAGCCTGCCAGCA
GTTACTGTGAATGTTCCCCACCGCTGAGAGGCTGCCTCCGCACCTGACCGCTGCCCAGGTGGGGTTTCCT
GCATGGACAGTTGTTTGGAGAACAACAAGGACAACTTTATGTAGAGAAAAGGAGGGGACGGGACAGACGA
AGGCAACCATTTTTAGAAGGAAAAAGGATTAGGCAAAAATAATTTATTTTGCTCTTGTTTCTAACAAGGA
CTTGGAGACTTGGTGGTCTGAGCTGTCCCAAGTCCTCCGGTTCTTCCTCGGGATTGGCGGGTCCACTTGC
CAGGGCTCTGGGGGCAGATTTGTGGGGACCTCAGCCTGCACCCTC
